>Addgene plasmid #175165 | pLV CDHblast Rev(V16D)-EGFP-V5 | addgene full sequence | sequence record 352431 | Addgene NGS Result
TGTAGTCTTATGCAATACTCTTGTAGTCTTGCAACATGGTAACGATGAGTTAGCAACATGCCTTACAAGG
AGAGAAAAAGCACCGTGCATGCCGATTGGTGGAAGTAAGGTGGTACGATCGTGCCTTATTAGGAAGGCAA
CAGACGGGTCTGACATGGATTGGACGAACCACTGAATTGCCGCATTGCAGAGATATTGTATTTAAGTGCC
TAGCTCGATACATAAACGGGTCTCTCTGGTTAGACCAGATCTGAGCCTGGGAGCTCTCTGGCTAACTAGG
GAACCCACTGCTTAAGCCTCAATAAAGCTTGCCTTGAGTGCTTCAAGTAGTGTGTGCCCGTCTGTTGTGT
GACTCTGGTAACTAGAGATCCCTCAGACCCTTTTAGTCAGTGTGGAAAATCTCTAGCAGTGGCGCCCGAA
CAGGGACTTGAAAGCGAAAGGGAAACCAGAGGAGCTCTCTCGACGCAGGACTCGGCTTGCTGAAGCGCGC
ACGGCAAGAGGCGAGGGGCGGCGACTGGTGAGTACGCCAAAAATTTTGACTAGCGGAGGCTAGAAGGAGA
GAGATGGGTGCGAGAGCGTCAGTATTAAGCGGGGGAGAATTAGATCGCGATGGGAAAAAATTCGGTTAAG
GCCAGGGGGAAAGAAAAAATATAAATTAAAACATATAGTATGGGCAAGCAGGGAGCTAGAACGATTCGCA
GTTAATCCTGGCCTGTTAGAAACATCAGAAGGCTGTAGACAAATACTGGGACAGCTACAACCATCCCTTC
AGACAGGATCAGAAGAACTTAGATCATTATATAATACAGTAGCAACCCTCTATTGTGTGCATCAAAGGAT
AGAGATAAAAGACACCAAGGAAGCTTTAGACAAGATAGAGGAAGAGCAAAACAAAAGTAAGACCACCGCA
CAGCAAGCGGCCACTGATCTTCAGACCTGGAGGAGGAGATATGAGGGACAATTGGAGAAGTGAATTATAT
AAATATAAAGTAGTAAAAATTGAACCATTAGGAGTAGCACCCACCAAGGCAAAGAGAAGAGTGGTGCAGA
GAGAAAAAAGAGCAGTGGGAATAGGAGCTTTGTTCCTTGGGTTCTTGGGAGCAGCAGGAAGCACTATGGG
CGCAGCGTCAATGACGCTGACGGTACAGGCCAGACAATTATTGTCTGGTATAGTGCAGCAGCAGAACAAT
TTGCTGAGGGCTATTGAGGCGCAACAGCATCTGTTGCAACTCACAGTCTGGGGCATCAAGCAGCTCCAGG
CAAGAATCCTGGCTGTGGAAAGATACCTAAAGGATCAACAGCTCCTGGGGATTTGGGGTTGCTCTGGAAA
ACTCATTTGCACCACTGCTGTGCCTTGGAATGCTAGTTGGAGTAATAAATCTCTGGAACAGATTTGGAAT
CACACGACCTGGATGGAGTGGGACAGAGAAATTAACAATTACACAAGCTTAATACACTCCTTAATTGAAG
AATCGCAAAACCAGCAAGAAAAGAATGAACAAGAATTATTGGAATTAGATAAATGGGCAAGTTTGTGGAA
TTGGTTTAACATAACAAATTGGCTGTGGTATATAAAATTATTCATAATGATAGTAGGAGGCTTGGTAGGT
TTAAGAATAGTTTTTGCTGTACTTTCTATAGTGAATAGAGTTAGGCAGGGATATTCACCATTATCGTTTC
AGACCCACCTCCCAACCCCGAGGGGACCCGACAGGCCCGAAGGAATAGAAGAAGAAGGTGGAGAGAGAGA
CAGAGACAGATCCATTCGATTAGTGAACGGATCTCGACGGTATCGGTTAACTTTTAAAAGAAAAGGGGGG
ATTGGGGGGTACAGTGCAGGGGAAAGAATAGTAGACATAATAGCAACAGACATACAAACTAAAGAATTAC
AAAAACAAATTACAAAATTCAAAATTTTATCGATACTAGTATTATGCCCAGTACATGACCTTATGGGACT
TTCCTACTTGGCAGTACATCTACGTATTAGTCATCGCTATTACCATGGTGATGCGGTTTTGGCAGTACAT
CAATGGGCGTGGATAGCGGTTTGACTCACGGGGATTTCCAAGTCTCCACCCCATTGACGTCAATGGGAGT
TTGTTTTGGCACCAAAATCAACGGGACTTTCCAAAATGTCGTAACAACTCCGCCCCATTGACGCAAATGG
GCGGTAGGCGTGTACGGTGGGAGGTTTATATAAGCAGAGCTCGTTTAGTGAACCGTCAGATCGCCTGGAG
ACGCCATCCACGCTGTTTTGACCTCCATAGAAGATTCTAGAGCTAGCATGGCAGGAAGAAGCGGAGACAG
CGACGAAGACCTCCTCAAGGCAGACAGACTCATCAAGTTTCTCTATCAAAGCAACCCACCTCCCAATCCC
GAGGGGACCCGACAGGCCCGAAGGAATAGAAGAAGAAGGTGGAGAGAGAGACAGAGACAGATCCATTCGA
TTAGTGAACGGATCCTTAGCACTTATCTGGGACGATCTGCGGAGCCTGTGCCTCTTCAGCTACCACCGCT
TGAGAGACTTACTCTTGATTGTAACGAGGATTGTGGAACTTCTGGGACGCAGGGGGTGGGAAGCCCTCAA
ATATTGGTGGAATCTCCTACAATATTGGAGTCAGGAGCTAAAGATCTGACAAAGCTCGAGATGGTGAGCA
AGGGCGAGGAGCTGTTCACCGGGGTGGTGCCCATCCTGGTCGAGCTGGACGGCGACGTAAACGGCCACAA
GTTCAGCGTGTCCGGCGAGGGCGAGGGCGATGCCACCTACGGCAAGCTGACCCTGAAGTTCATCTGCACC
ACCGGCAAGCTGCCCGTGCCCTGGCCCACCCTCGTGACCACCCTGACCTACGGCGTGCAGTGCTTCAGCC
GCTACCCCGACCACATGAAGCAGCACGACTTCTTCAAGTCCGCCATGCCCGAAGGCTACGTCCAGGAGCG
CACCATCTTCTTCAAGGACGACGGCAACTACAAGACCCGCGCCGAGGTGAAGTTCGAGGGCGACACCCTG
GTGAACCGCATCGAGCTGAAGGGCATCGACTTCAAGGAGGACGGCAACATCCTGGGGCACAAGCTGGAGT
ACAACTACAACAGCCACAACGTCTATATCATGGCCGACAAGCAGAAGAACGGCATCAAGGTGAACTTCAA
GATCCGCCACAACATCGAGGACGGCAGCGTGCAGCTCGCCGACCACTACCAGCAGAACACCCCCATCGGC
GACGGCCCCGTGCTGCTGCCCGACAACCACTACCTGAGCACCCAGTCCGCCCTGAGCAAAGACCCCAACG
AGAAGCGCGATCACATGGTCCTGCTGGAGTTCGTGACCGCCGCCGGGATCACTCTCGGCATGGACGAGCT
GTACAAGCCGCGGTTCGAAGGTAAGCCTATCCCTAACCCTCTCCTCGGTCTCGATTCTACGCGTACCGGT
CATCATCACCATCACCATTGAGTTTTACGCGGCCGCTAAATAGTTGAATTTAAATAGATCTCCAGCACAG
TGGTAAATAGTTGATTCGAACAAGGATCTGCGATCGCTCCGGTGCCCGTCAGTGGGCAGAGCGCACATCG
CCCACAGTCCCCGAGAAGTTGGGGGGAGGGGTCGGCAATTGAACGGGTGCCTAGAGAAGGTGGCGCGGGG
TAAACTGGGAAAGTGATGTCGTGTACTGGCTCCGCCTTTTTCCCGAGGGTGGGGGAGAACCGTATATAAG
TGCAGTAGTCGCCGTGAACGTTCTTTTTCGCAACGGGTTTGCCGCCAGAACACAGCTGAAGCTTCGAGGG
GCTCGCATCTCTCCTTCACGCGCCCGCCGCCCTACCTGAGGCCGCCATCCACGCCGGTTGAGTCGCGTTC
TGCCGCCTCCCGCCTGTGGTGCCTCCTGAACTGCGTCCGCCGTCTAGGTAAGTTTAAAGCTCAGGTCGAG
ACCGGGCCTTTGTCCGGCGCTCCCTTGGAGCCTACCTAGACTCAGCCGGCTCTCCACGCTTTGCCTGACC
CTGCTTGCTCAACTCTACGTCTTTGTTTCGTTTTCTGTTCTGCGCCGTTACAGATCCAAGCTGTGACCGG
CGCCTACGCCCATGGGCATGGCCAAGCCTTTGTCTCAAGAAGAATCCACCCTCATTGAAAGAGCAACGGC
TACAATCAACAGCATCCCCATCTCTGAAGACTACAGCGTCGCCAGCGCAGCTCTCTCTAGCGACGGCCGC
ATCTTCACTGGTGTCAATGTATATCATTTTACTGGGGGACCTTGTGCAGAACTCGTGGTGCTGGGCACTG
CTGCTGCTGCGGCAGCTGGCAACCTGACTTGTATCGTCGCGATCGGAAATGAGAACAGGGGCATCTTGAG
CCCCTGCGGACGGTGCCGACAGGTGCTTCTCGATCTGCATCCTGGGATCAAAGCCATAGTGAAGGACAGT
GATGGACAGCCGACGGCAGTTGGGATTCGTGAATTGCTGCCCTCTGGTTATGTGTGGGAGGGCTAAGCAC
AATTCGAGCTCGCGTCGACAATCAACCTCTGGATTACAAAATTTGTGAAAGATTGACTGGTATTCTTAAC
TATGTTGCTCCTTTTACGCTATGTGGATACGCTGCTTTAATGCCTTTGTATCATGCTATTGCTTCCCGTA
TGGCTTTCATTTTCTCCTCCTTGTATAAATCCTGGTTGCTGTCTCTTTATGAGGAGTTGTGGCCCGTTGT
CAGGCAACGTGGCGTGGTGTGCACTGTGTTTGCTGACGCAACCCCCACTGGTTGGGGCATTGCCACCACC
TGTCAGCTCCTTTCCGGGACTTTCGCTTTCCCCCTCCCTATTGCCACGGCGGAACTCATCGCCGCCTGCC
TTGCCCGCTGCTGGACAGGGGCTCGGCTGTTGGGCACTGACAATTCCGTGGTGTTGTCGGGGAAATCATC
GTCCTTTCCTTGGCTGCTCGCCTGTGTTGCCACCTGGATTCTGCGCGGGACGTCCTTCTGCTACGTCCCT
TCGGCCCTCAATCCAGCGGACCTTCCTTCCCGCGGCCTGCTGCCGGCTCTGCGGCCTCTTCCGCGTCTTC
GCCTTCGCCCTCAGACGAGTCGGATCTCCCTTTGGGCCGCCTCCCCGCCTGGTACCTTTAAGACCAATGA
CTTACAAGGCAGCTGTAGATCTTAGCCACTTTTTAAAAGAAAAGGGGGGACTGGAAGGGCTAATTCACTC
CCAACGAAGATAAGATCTGCTTTTTGCTTGTACTGGGTCTCTCTGGTTAGACCAGATCTGAGCCTGGGAG
CTCTCTGGCTAACTAGGGAACCCACTGCTTAAGCCTCAATAAAGCTTGCCTTGAGTGCTTCAAGTAGTGT
GTGCCCGTCTGTTGTGTGACTCTGGTAACTAGAGATCCCTCAGACCCTTTTAGTCAGTGTGGAAAATCTC
TAGCAGTAGTAGTTCATGTCATCTTATTATTCAGTATTTATAACTTGCAAAGAAATGAATATCAGAGAGT
GAGAGGAACTTGTTTATTGCAGCTTATAATGGTTACAAATAAAGCAATAGCATCACAAATTTCACAAATA
AAGCATTTTTTTCACTGCATTCTAGTTGTGGTTTGTCCAAACTCATCAATGTATCTTATCATGTCTGGCT
CTAGCTATCCCGCCCCTAACTCCGCCCATCCCGCCCCTAACTCCGCCCAGTTCCGCCCATTCTCCGCCCC
ATGGCTGACTAATTTTTTTTATTTATGCAGAGGCCGAGGCCGCCTCGGCCTCTGAGCTATTCCAGAAGTA
GTGAGGAGGCTTTTTTGGAGGCCTAGACTTTTGCAGAGACCAAATTCGTAATCATGTCATAGCTGTTTCC
TGTGTGAAATTGTTATCCGCTCACAATTCCACACAACATACGAGCCGGAAGCATAAAGTGTAAAGCCTGG
GGTGCCTAATGAGTGAGCTAACTCACATTAATTGCGTTGCGCTCACTGCCCGCTTTCCAGTCGGGAAACC
TGTCGTGCCAGCTGCATTAATGAATCGGCCAACGCGCGGGGAGAGGCGGTTTGCGTATTGGGCGCTCTTC
CGCTTCCTCGCTCACTGACTCGCTGCGCTCGGTCGTTCGGCTGCGGCGAGCGGTATCAGCTCACTCAAAG
GCGGTAATACGGTTATCCACAGAATCAGGGGATAACGCAGGAAAGAACATGTGAGCAAAAGGCCAGCAAA
AGGCCAGGAACCGTAAAAAGGCCGCGTTGCTGGCGTTTTTCCATAGGCTCCGCCCCCCTGACGAGCATCA
CAAAAATCGACGCTCAAGTCAGAGGTGGCGAAACCCGACAGGACTATAAAGATACCAGGCGTTTCCCCCT
GGAAGCTCCCTCGTGCGCTCTCCTGTTCCGACCCTGCCGCTTACCGGATACCTGTCCGCCTTTCTCCCTT
CGGGAAGCGTGGCGCTTTCTCATAGCTCACGCTGTAGGTATCTCAGTTCGGTGTAGGTCGTTCGCTCCAA
GCTGGGCTGTGTGCACGAACCCCCCGTTCAGCCCGACCGCTGCGCCTTATCCGGTAACTATCGTCTTGAG
TCCAACCCGGTAAGACACGACTTATCGCCACTGGCAGCAGCCACTGGTAACAGGATTAGCAGAGCGAGGT
ATGTAGGCGGTGCTACAGAGTTCTTGAAGTGGTGGCCTAACTACGGCTACACTAGAAGAACAGTATTTGG
TATCTGCGCTCTGCTGAAGCCAGTTACCTTCGGAAAAAGAGTTGGTAGCTCTTGATCCGGCAAACAAACC
ACCGCTGGTAGCGGTGGTTTTTTTGTTTGCAAGCAGCAGATTACGCGCAGAAAAAAAGGATCTCAAGAAG
ATCCTTTGATCTTTTCTACGGGGTCTGACGCTCAGTGGAACGAAAACTCACGTTAAGGGATTTTGGTCAT
GAGATTATCAAAAAGGATCTTCACCTAGATCCTTTTAAATTAAAAATGAAGTTTTAAATCAATCTAAAGT
ATATATGAGTAAACTTGGTCTGACAGTTACCAATGCTTAATCAGTGAGGCACCTATCTCAGCGATCTGTC
TATTTCGTTCATCCATAGTTGCCTGACTCCCCGTCGTGTAGATAACTACGATACGGGAGGGCTTACCATC
TGGCCCCAGTGCTGCAATGATACCGCGAGACCCACGCTCACCGGCTCCAGATTTATCAGCAATAAACCAG
CCAGCCGGAAGGGCCGAGCGCAGAAGTGGTCCTGCAACTTTATCCGCCTCCATCCAGTCTATTAATTGTT
GCCGGGAAGCTAGAGTAAGTAGTTCGCCAGTTAATAGTTTGCGCAACGTTGTTGCCATTGCTACAGGCAT
CGTGGTGTCACGCTCGTCGTTTGGTATGGCTTCATTCAGCTCCGGTTCCCAACGATCAAGGCGAGTTACA
TGATCCCCCATGTTGTGCAAAAAAGCGGTTAGCTCCTTCGGTCCTCCGATCGTTGTCAGAAGTAAGTTGG
CCGCAGTGTTATCACTCATGGTTATGGCAGCACTGCATAATTCTCTTACTGTCATGCCATCCGTAAGATG
CTTTTCTGTGACTGGTGAGTACTCAACCAAGTCATTCTGAGAATAGTGTATGCGGCGACCGAGTTGCTCT
TGCCCGGCGTCAATACGGGATAATACCGCGCCACATAGCAGAACTTTAAAAGTGCTCATCATTGGAAAAC
GTTCTTCGGGGCGAAAACTCTCAAGGATCTTACCGCTGTTGAGATCCAGTTCGATGTAACCCACTCGTGC
ACCCAACTGATCTTCAGCATCTTTTACTTTCACCAGCGTTTCTGGGTGAGCAAAAACAGGAAGGCAAAAT
GCCGCAAAAAAGGGAATAAGGGCGACACGGAAATGTTGAATACTCATACTCTTCCTTTTTCAATATTATT
GAAGCATTTATCAGGGTTATTGTCTCATGAGCGGATACATATTTGAATGTATTTAGAAAAATAAACAAAT
AGGGGTTCCGCGCACATTTCCCCGAAAAGTGCCACCTGACGTCTAAGAAACCATTATTATCATGACATTA
ACCTATAAAAATAGGCGTATCACGAGGCCCTTTCGTCTCGCGCGTTTCGGTGATGACGGTGAAAACCTCT
GACACATGCAGCTCCCGGAGACGGTCACAGCTTGTCTGTAAGCGGATGCCGGGAGCAGACAAGCCCGTCA
GGGCGCGTCAGCGGGTGTTGGCGGGTGTCGGGGCTGGCTTAACTATGCGGCATCAGAGCAGATTGTACTG
AGAGTGCACCATATGCGGTGTGAAATACCGCACAGATGCGTAAGGAGAAAATACCGCATCAGGCGCCATT
CGCCATTCAGGCTGCGCAACTGTTGGGAAGGGCGATCGGTGCGGGCCTCTTCGCTATTACGCCAGCTGGC
GAAAGGGGGATGTGCTGCAAGGCGATTAAGTTGGGTAACGCCAGGGTTTTCCCAGTCACGACGTTGTAAA
ACGACGGCCAGTGCCAAGCTGACGCG
Features (pLannotate 1.2.2; 30 found; start..end, strand, type, name):
      1..227     +  promoter       RSV promoter: Rous sarcoma virus enhancer/promoter
    228..408     +  LTR            5' LTR (truncated): truncated 5' long terminal repeat (LTR) from HIV-1
    455..580     +  misc_feature   HIV-1 Ψ: packaging signal of human immunodeficiency virus type 1
    564..902     +  CDS            HIV-1 gag (fragment): gag protein from human immunodeficiency virus 1; gag
   1073..1306    +  misc_feature   RRE: The Rev response element (RRE) of HIV-1 allows for Rev-dependent mRNA export from the nucleus to the cytoplasm.
   1683..1783    +  CDS            Rev (fragment): human immunodeficiency virus 1 (HIV-1) Rev protein; rev; enhances nuclear export of unspliced and incompletely spliced viral mRNAs
   1802..1918    +  misc_feature   cPPT/CTS: central polypurine tract and central termination sequence of HIV-1
   1931..2007    +  enhancer       CMV enhancer (fragment): human cytomegalovirus immediate early enhancer
   2008..2211    +  promoter       CMV promoter: human cytomegalovirus (CMV) immediate early promoter
   2288..2634    +  CDS            Rev (fragment): human immunodeficiency virus 1 (HIV-1) Rev protein; rev; enhances nuclear export of unspliced and incompletely spliced viral mRNAs
   2651..3367    +  CDS            EGFP: EGFP is a basic (constitutively fluorescent) green fluorescent protein published in 1996, derived from Aequorea victoria. It is reported to be a rapidly-maturing weak dimer with moderate acid sensitivity.
   3380..3421    +  CDS            V5 tag: epitope tag from simian virus 5
   3554..3765    +  promoter       EF-1α core promoter: core promoter for human elongation factor EF-1α
   3778..4046    +  LTR            5' LTR (truncated): truncated 5' long terminal repeat (LTR) from human T-cell leukemia virus (HTLV) type 1
   4078..4476    +  CDS            BSD: blasticidin S deaminase; Aspergillus terreus BSD; confers resistance to blasticidin
   4500..5088    +  misc_feature   WPRE: woodchuck hepatitis virus posttranscriptional regulatory element
   5083..5190    +  CDS            nef (fragment): NEF_SIVS4 - Experimental evidence at protein level: Swiss-Prot protein existence level 1. Interferes with TCR signaling from the cell membrane. Interacts with CD247/TCRZ (TCR zeta chain) and exert potent down- regulation of cell surface TCR/CD3 complexes. From Simian immunodeficiency virus (isolate F236/smH4) (SIV-sm) (Simian immunodeficiency virus sooty mangabey monkey).
   5215..5395    +  LTR            5' LTR (truncated): truncated 5' long terminal repeat (LTR) from HIV-1
   5467..5588    +  polyA_signal   SV40 poly(A) signal: SV40 polyadenylation signal
   5628..5763    +  rep_origin     SV40 ori: SV40 origin of replication
   5820..5836    -  protein_bind   lac operator: The lac repressor binds to the lac operator to inhibit transcription in E. coli. This inhibition can be relieved by adding lactose or isopropyl-β-D-thiogalactopyranoside (IPTG). lac repressor encoded by lacI
   5844..5874    -  promoter       lac promoter: promoter for the E. coli lac operon
   5889..5910    -  protein_bind   CAP binding site: CAP binding activates transcription in the presence of cAMP. E. coli catabolite activator protein
   5923..6015    -  CDS            lacI (fragment): lac repressor; lacI; The lac repressor binds to the lac operator to inhibit transcription in E. coli. This inhibition can be relieved by adding lactose or isopropyl-β-D-thiogalactopyranoside (IPTG).
   6198..6786    -  rep_origin     ori: high-copy-number ColE1/pMB1/pBR322/pUC origin of replication
   6957..7817    -  CDS            AmpR: β-lactamase; bla; confers resistance to ampicillin, carbenicillin, and related antibiotics
   7818..7922    -  promoter       AmpR promoter: bla
   8017..8052    +  CDS            rop (fragment): Rop protein, which maintains plasmids at low copy number; rop
   8154..8253    +  misc_feature   bom (fragment): basis of mobility region from pBR322
   8259..8413    -  CDS            lacZα (fragment): LacZα fragment of β-galactosidase; lacZ fragment
