[The description below was written by a language model from this plasmid's Addgene catalogue record and pLannotate feature annotations shown in this document.]
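Description:
pLV CDHblast Rev(V16D)-EGFP-V5 is a lentiviral mammalian expression plasmid built on a pCDH-type blasticidin backbone (pCDHblast-MCSNard OST-LMNA) for delivering a tagged mutant of the HIV-1 Rev protein. In bacteria it is maintained by a high-copy ColE1/pUC origin and selected through the AmpR β-lactamase gene. Short annotated fragments of lacI, lacZα, rop and bom are backbone remnants. The transfer cassette has a third-generation layout. An RSV promoter replaces the U3 region upstream of a truncated HIV-1 5' LTR and drives genomic RNA production in packaging cells. This is followed by the Ψ packaging signal with a partial gag sequence, the Rev response element for Rev-dependent nuclear export of the vector RNA, and the cPPT/CTS element. A truncated 3' LTR closes the viral unit, and an SV40 poly(A) signal and SV40 origin lie beyond it.

Within the vector, a CMV enhancer/promoter drives the payload: the HIV-1 rev coding sequence carrying the V16D substitution, followed by EGFP and a C-terminal V5 epitope tag. The fusion can therefore be followed by fluorescence and detected or captured with anti-V5 reagents. Downstream, a composite of the EF-1α core promoter and an HTLV-1 LTR segment expresses blasticidin S deaminase, which allows selection of transduced cells. A WPRE placed before the 3' LTR enhances transcript expression. A second short Rev annotation near the RRE is residual HIV-1 sequence in the backbone, not part of the insert. The stated purpose is lentiviral expression of Rev(V16D)-EGFP-V5, and the associated work concerns DDX21 activity during Rev/RRE complex formation. The record does not describe the functional consequence of V16D, and the cloning sites are listed as unknown.
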