Addgene plasmid #175165: pLV CDHblast Rev(V16D)-EGFP-V5
Purpose: Lentiviral expression of Rev(V16D)-EGFP-V5
Depositing lab: Larry Gerace. Depositing organization: Scripps California (The Scripps Research Institute). Publication: A Survey of DDX21 Activity During Rev/RRE Complex Formation. Hammond JA, Zhou L, Lamichhane R, Chu HY, Millar DP, Gerace L, Williamson JR. J Mol Biol. 2018 Feb 16;430(4):537-553. doi: 10.1016/j.jmb.2017.06.023. Epub 2017 Jul 10. PubMed 28705764.
Backbone
  Vector backbone: pCDHblast-MCSNard OST-LMNA
  Backbone manufacturer: Tom Misteli (Addgene plasmid # 22661)
  Vector type: Mammalian Expression, Lentiviral
Growth in bacteria
  Bacterial resistance: Ampicillin, 100 μg/mL
  Growth temperature: 37°C
  Growth strain: NEB Stable
  Copy number: High Copy
Gene/Insert
  Gene/Insert name: rev
  Species: HIV-1
  Mutation: V16D
  Tag / fusion protein: V5 (C terminal on insert)
  Cloning method: Restriction Enzyme; 5′ cloning site Unknown (unknown if destroyed); 3′ cloning site Unknown (unknown if destroyed)
Terms and licenses: Academic/Nonprofit Terms; Industry Terms: Not Available to Industry
How to cite: pLV CDHblast Rev(V16D)-EGFP-V5 was a gift from Larry Gerace (Addgene plasmid # 175165 ; http://n2t.net/addgene:175165 ; RRID:Addgene_175165)
